Addgene plasmid #11313: pRL-TK 4x wt
Depositing lab: Phil Sharp. Depositing organization: Massachusetts Institute of Technology. Publication: Specificity of microRNA target selection in translational repression. Doench JG, Sharp PA. Genes Dev. 2004 Mar 1. 18(5):504-11. 10.1101/gad.1184404 PubMed 15014042.
Backbone
  Vector backbone: pRL-TK
  Backbone manufacturer: Promega
  Backbone size w/o insert (bp): 4045
  Vector type: Luciferase
Growth in bacteria
  Bacterial resistance: Ampicillin, 100 μg/mL
  Growth temperature: 37°C
  Growth strain: DH5alpha
  Copy number: High Copy
Gene/Insert
  Gene/Insert name: 4 bulged binding sites for CXCR4 siRNA antisense
  Tag / fusion protein: Rr-luc (N terminal on backbone)
  Cloning method: Restriction Enzyme; 5′ cloning site XbaI (not destroyed); 3′ cloning site ApaI (not destroyed)
  Sequencing primers: 5′ See map
Terms and licenses: Academic/Nonprofit Terms; Industry Terms: Not Available to Industry
Depositor comments: Two original binding sites, separated by 4 nt, were flanked by two of the orginal bulged binding sites, each 11 nt away. Flanking CXCR4 sites, with XhoI and SpeI restriction sites between them, were inserted into the XbalI site in the 3' UTR of the pRL-TK plasmid. The inner binding sites were then inserted by ligating annealed oligos into the XhoI and SpeI sites. See Addgene plasmid 11307 for cloning of binding sites into the backbone, used in Doench, Sharp 2003 paper.
How to cite: pRL-TK 4x wt was a gift from Phil Sharp (Addgene plasmid # 11313 ; http://n2t.net/addgene:11313 ; RRID:Addgene_11313)
