[The description below was written by a language model from this plasmid's Addgene catalogue record.]
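Description:
pRL-TK 4x wt is a luciferase reporter plasmid built on the commercial pRL-TK backbone (about 4 kb before the insert), designed for transfection into mammalian cells and propagated in E. coli as a high-copy plasmid under ampicillin selection. No feature table accompanies the record, so the promoter and origin are not listed explicitly. The pRL-TK backbone is generally known to express Renilla reniformis luciferase from the herpes simplex virus thymidine kinase promoter, which gives modest constitutive expression. The record's "Rr-luc" entry reflects this upstream Renilla luciferase coding region.

The insert is a set of four bulged binding sites for the antisense strand of a CXCR4 siRNA, placed in the 3′ UTR downstream of the luciferase open reading frame, with XbaI and ApaI recorded as the retained cloning sites. According to the depositor's notes, two flanking bulged sites with XhoI and SpeI sites between them were first inserted at the XbaI site of the 3′ UTR. Two inner sites, separated from each other by 4 nt, were then added by ligating annealed oligonucleotides into XhoI/SpeI, leaving each outer site 11 nt from its neighbour. Because the sites pair imperfectly with the small RNA and form a central bulge, the siRNA is expected to act on them in a microRNA-like manner, repressing translation rather than directing cleavage of the transcript.

The construct therefore reads out small-RNA-mediated repression as reduced Renilla luciferase activity when the CXCR4 siRNA is co-delivered. The "wt" designation suggests that it carries the unmodified sites and serves as the reference against which variant sites are compared in studies of microRNA target specificity.
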