>Addgene plasmid #11313 | pRL-TK 4x wt | addgene partial sequence | sequence record 18194 | EBV-rev 5'-GTGGTTTGTCCAAACTCATC-3'
CGCTCTAGGGCCCGCGATTCGGTGTTAGCTTTGTGAAACTTGGTACATGTTAGCTTTGTGAAAACTTCCG
GTGTTAGCTTTGTGAAAACTTGGTACCTGTTAGCTTTGTGAAAACTTTCTAGAATTATTGTTCATTTTTG
AGAACTCGCTCAACGAACGATTTGATATATTTTCCCATTTCATCAGGTGCATCTTCTTGCGAAAAATGAA
GACCTTTTACTTTGACAAATTCAGTATTAGGAAACTTCTTGGCACCTTCAACAATAGCATTGGAAAAGAA
TCCTGGGTCCGATTCAATAAACATTTTTGGTAAATCATCACTTGCACGTAGATAAGCATTATAATTCCTA
ACAATTTGTACAACGTCAGGTTTACCACCTTTTACTAACGGGATTTCACGAGGCCATGATAATGTTGGAC
GACGAACTTCACCTTTCTCTTTGAATGGTTCAAGATATGCTGCAAATTCTTCTGGTTCTAACTTTCTCAT
GATTTTTGATGGCAACATGGTTTCCACGAAGAAGTTATTCTCCAAAACCATTTTTTCTCCTTCTTCAGAT
TTGATCAACGCAATATCTTCTTCAATATCAGGCCATTCATCCCATGATTCAATCACATCTACTACACTTT
CAGCGTGAACTATTGCTTTGATCTTATCTTGATGCTCATAGCTATAATGAAATGCCAAACAAGCACCCCC
ATCATGGCCG
